>Addgene plasmid #195181 | pTRIPZ-NUDT18-C-FLAG-Puro | addgene full sequence | sequence record 423109 | Addgene NGS Result
TACAAACTTAGTAGTTGGAAGGGCTAATTCACTCCCAAAGAAGACAAGATATCCTTGATCTGTGGATCTA
CCACACACAAGGCTACTTCCCTGATTAGCAGAACTACACACCAGGGCCAGGGGTCAGATATCCACTGACC
TTTGGATGGTGCTACAAGCTAGTACCAGTTGAGCCAGATAAGGTAGAAGAGGCCAATAAAGGAGAGAACA
CCAGCTTGTTACACCCTGTGAGCCTGCATGGGATGGATGACCCGGAGAGAGAAGTGTTAGAGTGGAGGTT
TGACAGCCGCCTAGCATTTCATCACGTGGCCCGAGAGCTGCATCCGGAGTACTTCAAGAACTGCTGATAT
CGAGCTTGCTACAAGGGACTTTCCGCTGGGGACTTTCCAGGGAGGCGTGGCCTGGGCGGGACTGGGGAGT
GGCGAGCCCTCAGATCCTGCATATAAGCAGCTGCTTTTTGCCTGTACTGGGTCTCTCTGGTTAGACCAGA
TCTGAGCCTGGGAGCTCTCTGGCTAACTAGGGAACCCACTGCTTAAGCCTCAATAAAGCTTGCCTTGAGT
GCTTCAAGTAGTGTGTGCCCGTCTGTTGTGTGACTCTGGTAACTAGAGATCCCTCAGACCCTTTTAGTCA
GTGTGGAAAATCTCTAGCAGTGGCGCCCGAACAGGGACTTGAAAGCGAAAGGGAAACCAGAGGAGCTCTC
TCGACGCAGGACTCGGCTTGCTGAAGCGCGCACGGCAAGAGGCGAGGGGCGGCGACTGGTGAGTACGCCA
AAAATTTTGACTAGCGGAGGCTAGAAGGAGAGAGATGGGTGCGAGAGCGTCAGTATTAAGCGGGGGAGAA
TTAGATCGCGATGGGAAAAAATTCGGTTAAGGCCAGGGGGAAAGAAAAAATATAAATTAAAACATATAGT
ATGGGCAAGCAGGGAGCTAGAACGATTCGCAGTTAATCCTGGCCTGTTAGAAACATCAGAAGGCTGTAGA
CAAATACTGGGACAGCTACAACCATCCCTTCAGACAGGATCAGAAGAACTTAGATCATTATATAATACAG
TAGCAACCCTCTATTGTGTGCATCAAAGGATAGAGATAAAAGACACCAAGGAAGCTTTAGACAAGATAGA
GGAAGAGCAAAACAAAAGTAAGACCACCGCACAGCAAGCGGCCGGCCGCTGATCTTCAGACCTGGAGGAG
GAGATATGAGGGACAATTGGAGAAGTGAATTATATAAATATAAAGTAGTAAAAATTGAACCATTAGGAGT
AGCACCCACCAAGGCAAAGAGAAGAGTGGTGCAGAGAGAAAAAAGAGCAGTGGGAATAGGAGCTTTGTTC
CTTGGGTTCTTGGGAGCAGCAGGAAGCACTATGGGCGCAGCGTCAATGACGCTGACGGTACAGGCCAGAC
AATTATTGTCTGGTATAGTGCAGCAGCAGAACAATTTGCTGAGGGCTATTGAGGCGCAACAGCATCTGTT
GCAACTCACAGTCTGGGGCATCAAGCAGCTCCAGGCAAGAATCCTGGCTGTGGAAAGATACCTAAAGGAT
CAACAGCTCCTGGGGATTTGGGGTTGCTCTGGAAAACTCATTTGCACCACTGCTGTGCCTTGGAATGCTA
GTTGGAGTAATAAATCTCTGGAACAGATTTGGAATCACACGACCTGGATGGAGTGGGACAGAGAAATTAA
CAATTACACAAGCTTAATACACTCCTTAATTGAAGAATCGCAAAACCAGCAAGAAAAGAATGAACAAGAA
TTATTGGAATTAGATAAATGGGCAAGTTTGTGGAATTGGTTTAACATAACAAATTGGCTGTGGTATATAA
AATTATTCATAATGATAGTAGGAGGCTTGGTAGGTTTAAGAATAGTTTTTGCTGTACTTTCTATAGTGAA
TAGAGTTAGGCAGGGATATTCACCATTATCGTTTCAGACCCACCTCCCAACCCCGAGGGGACCCGACAGG
CCCGAAGGAATAGAAGAAGAAGGTGGAGAGAGAGACAGAGACAGATCCATTCGATTAGTGAACGGATCGG
CACTGCGTGCGCCAATTCTGCAGACAAATGGCAGTATTCATCCACAATTTTAAAAGAAAAGGGGGGATTG
GGGGGTACAGTGCAGGGGAAAGAATAGTAGACATAATAGCAACAGACATACAAACTAAAGAATTACAAAA
ACAAATTACAAAAATTCAAAATTTTCGGGTTTATTACAGGGACAGCAGAGATCCAGTTTGGTTAGTACCG
GGCCCGCTCTAGTCCGGAATCAGTCCTGCTCCTCGGCCACGAAGTGCACGCAGTTGCCGGCCGGGTCGCG
CAGGGCGAACTCCCGCCCCCACGGCTGCTCGCCGATCTCGGTCATGGCCGGCCCGGAGGCGTCCCGGAAG
TTCGTGGACACGACCTCCGACCACTCGGCGTACAGCTCGTCCAGGCCGCGCACCCACACCCAGGCCAGGG
TGTTGTCCGGCACCACCTGGTCCTGGACCGCGCTGATGAACAGGGTCACGTCGTCCCGGACCACACCGGC
GAAGTCGTCCTCCACGAAGTCCCGGGAGAACCCGAGCCGGTCGGTCCAGAACTCGACCGCTCCGGCGACG
TCGCGCGCGGTGAGCACCGGAACGGCACTGGTCAACTTGGCCATGGTGGCCCTCCTATAGTGAGTCGTAT
TATACTATGCCGATATACTATGCCGATGATTAATTGTCAACACGTGCTGCAGGTCCGAGGTTCTAGACGA
GTTTACTCCCTATCAGTGATAGAGAACGATGTCGAGTTTACTCCCTATCAGTGATAGAGAACGTATGTCG
AGTTTACTCCCTATCAGTGATAGAGAACGTATGTCGAGTTTACTCCCTATCAGTGATAGAGAACGTATGT
CGAGTTTATCCCTATCAGTGATAGAGAACGTATGTCGAGTTTACTCCCTATCAGTGATAGAGAACGTATG
TCGAGGTAGGCGTGTACGGTGGGAGGCCTATATAAGCAGAGCTCGTTTAGTGAACCGTCAGATCGCACCG
GTATCAACAAGTTTGTACAAAAAAGTTGGCATGACCTCGGAGGGCCTGGCGGGGGCGCTGGCTTCCGTGC
TGGCTGGCCAGGGGTCCAGCGTGCACAGCTGCGACTCGGCGCCGGCCGGGGAGCCGCCGGCGCCCGTGCG
GCTGCGGAAGAACGTGTGCTACGTGGTGCTGGCCGTGTTCCTCAGCGAGCAGGATGAGGTGCTACTGATC
CAGGAGGCCAAGAGGGAGTGCCGGGGGTCGTGGTACCTGCCTGCGGGGAGAATGGAGCCAGGGGAGACCA
TCGTGGAGGCGCTGCAGCGGGAGGTGAAGGAGGAGGCGGGGCTGCACTGTGAGCCCGAGACACTGCTGTC
CGTGGAGGAGCGGGGCCCCTCCTGGGTCCGCTTCGTGTTCCTCGCTCGCCCCACAGGTGGAATTCTCAAG
ACTTCCAAGGAGGCCGATGCGGAGTCCCTGCAGGCTGCCTGGTACCCACGGACCTCCCTGCCCACTCCGC
TGCGAGCCCATGACATCCTGCACCTGGTTGAACTAGCCGCCCAGTATCGCCAGCAAGCCAGGCACCCTCT
CATTCTGCCCCAAGAGCTACCCTGTGATCTGGTCTGCCAGCGGCTCGTGGCTACCTTTACCAGCGCCCAG
ACAGTGTGGGTGTTAGTGGGCACAGTGGGGATGCCTCACTTGCCTGTCACTGCCTGTGGCCTCGACCCTA
TGGAGCAGAGGGGTGGCATGAAGATGGCCGTCCTGCGGCTGCTGCAGGAGTGTCTGACCCTGCACCACTT
GGTGGTGGAGATCAAGGGGTTGCTTGGACTGCAGCACCTGGGCCGAGATCACAGTGATGGCATCTGTTTG
AATGTGCTGGTGACCGTGGCTTTTCGGAGCCCAGGGATCCAGGATGAACCCCCAAAAGTTCGGGGTGAGA
ACTTCTCTTGGTGGAAGGTGATGGAGGAAGACCTGCAAAGCCAGCTCCTCCAGCGGCTTCAGGGATCCTC
TGTTGTCCCAGTGAACAGATACCCAACTTTCTTGTACAAAGTGGTACGCGATGATGACTACAAAGACGAT
GACGACAAGTGATCGCGTGGCCTCCGCGCCGGGTTTTGGCGCCTCCCGCGGGCGCCCCCCTCCTCACGGC
GAGCGCTGCCACGTCAGACGAAGGGCGCAGCGAGCGTCCTGATCCTTCCGCCCGGACGCTCAGGACAGCG
GCCCGCTGCTCATAAGACTCGGCCTTAGAACCCCAGTATCAGCAGAAGGACATTTTAGGACGGGACTTGG
GTGACTCTAGGGCACTGGTTTTCTTTCCAGAGAGCGGAACAGGCGAGGAAAAGTAGTCCCTTCTCGGCGA
TTCTGCGGAGGGATCTCCGTGGGGCGGTGAACGCCGATGATTATATAAGGACGCGCCGGGTGTGGCACAG
CTAGTTCCGTCGCAGCCGGGATTTGGGTCGCGGTTCTTGTTTGTGGATCGCTGTGATCGTCACTTGGTGA
GTAGCGGGCTGCTGGGCTGGCCGGGGCTTTCGTGGCCGCCGGGCCGCTCGGTGGGACGGAAGCGTGTGGA
GAGACCGCCAAGGGCTGTAGTCTGGGTCCGCGAGCAAGGTTGCCCTGAACTGGGGGTTGGGGGGAGCGCA
GCAAAATGGCGGCTGTTCCCGAGTCTTGAATGGAAGACGCTTGTGAGGCGGGCTGTGAGGTCGTTGAAAC
AAGGTGGGGGGCATGGTGGGCGGCAAGAACCCAAGGTCTTGAGGCCTTCGCTAATGCGGGAAAGCTCTTA
TTCGGGTGAGATGGGCTGGGGCACCATCTGGGGACCCTGACGTGAAGTTTGTCACTGACTGGAGAACTCG
GTTTGTCGTCTGTTGCGGGGGCGGCAGTTATGGCGGTGCCGTTGGGCAGTGCACCCGTACCTTTGGGAGC
GCGCGCCCTCGTCGTGTCGTGACGTCACCCGTTCTGTTGGCTTATAATGCAGGGTGGGGCCACCTGCCGG
TAGGTGTGCGGTAGGCTTTTCTCCGTCGCAGGACGCAGGGTTCGGGCCTAGGGTAGGCTCTCCTGAATCG
ACAGGCGCCGGACCTCTGGTGAGGGGAGGGATAAGTGAGGCGTCAGTTTCTTTGGTCGGTTTTATGTACC
TATCTTCTTAAGTAGCTGAAGCTCCGGTTTTGAACTATGCGCTCGGGGTTGGCGAGTGTGTTTTGTGAAG
TTTTTTAGGCACCTTTTGAAATGTAATCATTTGGGTCAATATGTAATTTTCAGTGTTAGACTAGTAAATT
GTCCGCTAAATTCTGGCCGTTTTTGGCTTTTTTGTTAGACGCTAGCGGATCCATAACTTCGTATAGTATA
CATTATACGAAGTTATGCCACCATGTCTAGGCTGGACAAGAGCAAAGTCATAAACGGAGCTCTGGAATTA
CTCAATGGTGTCGGTATCGAAGGCCTGACGACAAGGAAACTCGCTCAAAAGCTGGGAGTTGAGCAGCCTA
CCCTGTACTGGCACGTGAAGAACAAGCGGGCCCTGCTCGATGCCCTGCCAATCGAGATGCTGGACAGGCA
TCATACCCACTTCTGCCCCCTGGAAGGCGAGTCATGGCAAGACTTTCTGCGGAACAACGCCAAGTCATAC
CGCTGTGCTCTCCTCTCACATCGCGACGGGGCTAAAGTGCATCTCGGCACCCGCCCAACAGAGAAACAGT
ACGAAACCCTGGAAAATCAGCTCGCGTTCCTGTGTCAGCAAGGCTTCTCCCTGGAGAACGCACTGTACGC
TCTGTCCGCCGTGGGCCACTTTACACTGGGCTGCGTATTGGAGGAACAGGAGCATCAAGTAGCAAAAGAG
GAAAGAGAGACACCTACCACCGATTCTATGCCCCCACTTCTGAGACAAGCAATTGAGCTGTTCGACCGGC
AGGGAGCCGAACCTGCCTTCCTTTTCGGCCTGGAACTAATCATATGTGGCCTGGAGAAACAGCTAAAGTG
CGAAAGCGGCGGGCCGACCGACGCCCTTGACGATTTTGACTTAGACATGCTCCCAGCCGATGCCCTTGAC
GATTTTGACCTTGACATGCTCCCCGGGTAAATAACTTCGTATAGTATACATTATACGAAGTTATGGATCC
GCGGCCGCAAATTCCGCCCCTCTCCCTCCCCCCCCCCTAACGTTACTGGCCGAAGCCGCTTGGAATAAGG
CCGGTGTGCGTTTGTCTATATGTTATTTTCCACCATATTGCCGTCTTTTGGCAATGTGAGGGCCCGGAAA
CCTGGCCCTGTCTTCTTGACGAGCATTCCTAGGGGTCTTTCCCCTCTCGCCAAAGGAATGCAAGGTCTGT
TGAATGTCGTGAAGGAAGCAGTTCCTCTGGAAGCTTCTTGAAGACAAACAACGTCTGTAGCGACCCTTTG
CAGGCAGCGGAACCCCCCACCTGGCGACAGGTGCCTCTGCGGCCAAAAGCCACGTGTATAAGATACACCT
GCAAAGGCGGCACAACCCCAGTGCCACGTTGTGAGTTGGATAGTTGTGGAAAGAGTCAAATGGCTCTCCT
CAAGCGTATTCAACAAGGGGCTGAAGGATGCCCAGAAGGTACCCCATTGTATGGGATCTGATCTGGGGCC
TCGGTGCACATGCTTTACATGTGTTTAGTCGAGGTTAAAAAAACGTCTAGGCCCCCCGAACCACGGGGAC
GTGGTTTTCCTTTGAAAAACACGATAATACCATGGCCACCGAGTACAAGCCCACGGTGCGCCTCGCCACC
CGCGACGACGTCCCCCGGGCCGTACGCACCCTCGCCGCCGCGTTCGCCGACTACCCCGCCACGCGCCACA
CCGTCGACCCGGACCGCCACATCGAGCGGGTCACCGAGCTGCAAGAACTCTTCCTCACGCGCGTCGGGCT
CGACATCGGCAAGGTGTGGGTCGCGGACGACGGCGCCGCGGTGGCGGTCTGGACCACGCCGGAGAGCGTC
GAAGCGGGGGCGGTGTTCGCCGAGATCGGCTCGCGCATGGCCGAGTTGAGCGGTTCCCGGCTGGCCGCGC
AGCAACAGATGGAAGGCCTCCTGGCGCCGCACCGGCCCAAGGAGCCCGCGTGGTTCCTGGCCACCGTCGG
CGTCTCGCCCGACCACCAGGGCAAGGGTCTGGGCAGCGCCGTCGTGCTCCCCGGAGTGGAGGCGGCCGAG
CGCGCTGGGGTGCCCGCCTTCCTGGAGACCTCCGCGCCCCGCAACCTCCCCTTCTACGAGCGGCTCGGCT
TCACCGTCACCGCCGACGTCGAGGTGCCCGAAGGACCGCGCACCTGGTGCATGACCCGCAAGCCCGGTGC
CTGAGTTCGCGTCTGGAACAATCAACCTCTGGATTACAAAATTTGTGAAAGATTGACTGGTATTCTTAAC
TATGTTGCTCCTTTTACGCTATGTGGATACGCTGCTTTAATGCCTTTGTATCATGCTATTGCTTCCCGTA
TGGCTTTCATTTTCTCCTCCTTGTATAAATCCTGGTTGCTGTCTCTTTATGAGGAGTTGTGGCCCGTTGT
CAGGCAACGTGGCGTGGTGTGCACTGTGTTTGCTGACGCAACCCCCACTGGTTGGGGCATTGCCACCACC
TGTCAGCTCCTTTCCGGGACTTTCGCTTTCCCCCTCCCTATTGCCACGGCGGAACTCATCGCCGCCTGCC
TTGCCCGCTGCTGGACAGGGGCTCGGCTGTTGGGCACTGACAATTCCGTGGTGTTGTCGGGGAAGCTGAC
GTCCTTTCCATGGCTGCTCGCCTGTGTTGCCACCTGGATTCTGCGCGGGACGTCCTTCTGCTACGTCCCT
TCGGCCCTCAATCCAGCGGACCTTCCTTCCCGCGGCCTGCTGCCGGCTCTGCGGCCTCTTCCGCGTCTTC
GCCTTCGCCCTCAGACGAGTCGGATCTCCCTTTGGGCCGCCTCCCCGCCTGGAATTAATTCTGCAGTCGA
GACCTAGAAAAACATGGAGCAATCACAAGTAGCAATACAGCAGCTACCAATGCTGATTGTGCCTGGCTAG
AAGCACAAGAGGAGGAGGAGGTGGGTTTTCCAGTCACACCTCAGGTACCTTTAAGACCAATGACTTACAA
GGCAGCTGTAGATCTTAGCCACTTTTTAAAAGAAAAGAGGGGACTGGAAGGGCTAATTCACTCCCAACGA
AGACAAGATCTGCTTTTTGCTTGTACTGGGTCTCTCTGGTTAGACCAGATCTGAGCCTGGGAGCTCTCTG
GCTAACTAGGGAACCCACTGCTTAAGCCTCAATAAAGCTTGCCTTGAGTGCTTCAAGTAGTGTGTGCCCG
TCTGTTGTGTGACTCTGGTAACTAGAGATCCCTCAGACCCTTTTAGTCAGTGTGGAAAATCTCTAGCAGT
AGTAGTTCATGTCATCTTATTATTCAGTATTTATAACTTGCAAAGAAATGAATATCAGAGAGTGAGAGGC
CTTGACATTGTTTAAACCCGCTGATCAGCCTCGACTGTGCCTTCTAGTTGCCAGCCATCTGTTGTTTGCC
CCTCCCCCGTGCCTTCCTTGACCCTGGAAGGTGCCACTCCCACTGTCCTTTCCTAATAAAATGAGGAAAT
TGCATCGCATTGTCTGAGTAGGTGTCATTCTATTCTGGGGGGTGGGGTGGGGCAGGACAGCAAGGGGGAG
GATTGGGAAGACAATAGCAGGCATGCTGGGGATGCGGTGGGCTCTATGGCTTCTGAGGCGGAAAGAACCA
GCTGGGGCTCTAGGGGGTATCCCC
[124 nt withheld, positions 8705-8828]
C
[91 nt withheld, positions 8830-8920]
A
[49 nt withheld, positions 8922-8970]
CCTTTGACGTTGGAGTCCACGTTCTTT
[37 nt withheld, positions 8998-9034]
ACCCTATCTCGGTCTATTCTTTTGATTTATAAGGGATTTTGCCGATTTCGGCCTATTGGTTAAAAAATGA
GCTGATTTAACAAAAATTTAACGCGAATTAATTCTGTGGAATGTGTGTCAGTTAGGGTGTGGAAAGTCCC
CAGGCTCCCCAGCAGGCAGAAGTATGCAAAGCATGCATCTCAATTAGTCAGCAACCAGGTGTGGAAAGTC
CCCAGGCTCCCCAGCAGGCAGAAGTATGCAAAGCATGCATCTCAATTAGTCAGCAACCATAGTCCCGCCC
CTAACTCCGCCCATCCCGCCCCTAACTCCGCCCAGTTCCGCCCATTCTCCGCCCCATGGCTGACTAATTT
TTTTTATTTATGCAGAGGCCGAGGCCGCCTCTGCCTCTGAGCTATTCCAGAAGTAGTGAGGAGGCTTTTT
TGGAGGCCTAGGCTTTTGCAAAAAGCTCCCGGGAGCTTGTATATCCATTTTCGGATCTGATCAGCACGTG
ATGAAAAAGCCTGAACTCACCGCGACGTCTGTCGAGAAGTTTCTGATCGAAAAGTTCGACAGCGTCTCCG
ACCTGATGCAGCTCTCGGAGGGCGAAGAATCTCGTGCTTTCAGCTTCGATGTAGGAGGGCGTGGATATGT
CCTGCGGGTAAATAGCTGCGCCGATGGTTTCTACAAAGATCGTTATGTTTATCGGCACTTTGCATCGGCC
GCGCTCCCGATTCCGGAAGTGCTTGACATTGGGGAATTAATTCAGCGAGAGCCTGACCTATTGCATCTCC
CGCCGTGCACAGGGTGTCACGTTGCAAGACCTGCCTGAAACCGAACTGCCCGCTGTTCTGCAGCCGGTCG
CGGAGGCCATGGATGCGATCGCTGCGGCCGATCTTAGCCAGACGAGCGGGTTCGGCCCATTCGGACCGCA
AGGAATCGGTCAATACACTACATGGCGTGATTTCATATGCGCGATTGCTGATCCCCATGTGTATCACTGG
CAAACTGTGATGGACGACACCGTCAGTGCGTCCGTCGCGCAGGCTCTCGATGAGCTGATGCTTTGGGCCG
AGGACTGCCCCGAAGTCCGGCACCTCGTGCACGCGGATTTCGGCTCCAACAATGTCCTGACGGACAATGG
CCGCATAACAGCGGTCATTGACTGGAGCGAGGCGATGTTCGGGGATTCCCAATACGAGGTCGCCAACATC
TTCTTCTGGAGGCCGTGGTTGGCTTGTATGGAGCAGCAGACGCGCTACTTCGAGCGGAGGCATCCGGAGC
TTGCAGGATCGCCGCGGCTCCGGGCGTATATGCTCCGCATTGGTCTTGACCAACTCTATCAGAGCTTGGT
TGACGGCAATTTCGATGATGCAGCTTGGGCGCAGGGTCGATGCGACGCAATCGTCCGATCCGGAGCCGGG
ACTGTCGGGCGTACACAAATCGCCCGCAGAAGCGCGGCCGTCTGGACCGATGGCTGTGTAGAAGTACTCG
CCGATAGTGGAAACCGACGCCCCAGCACTCGTCCGAGGGCAAAGGAATAGCACGTGCTACGAGATTTCGA
TTCCACCGCCGCCTTCTATGAAAGGTTGGGCTTCGGAATCGTTTTCCGGGACGCCGGCTGGATGATCCTC
CAGCGCGGGGATCTCATGCTGGAGTTCTTCGCCCACCCCAACTTGTTTATTGCAGCTTATAATGGTTACA
AATAAAGCAATAGCATCACAAATTTCACAAATAAAGCATTTTTTTCACTGCATTCTAGTTGTGGTTTGTC
CAAACTCATCAATGTATCTTATCATGTCTGTATACCGTCGACCTCTAGCTAGAGCTTGGCGTAATCATGG
TCATAGCTGTTTCCTGTGTGAAATTGTTATCCGCTCACAATTCCACACAACATACGAGCCGGAAGCATAA
AGTGTAAAGCCTGGGGTGCCTAATGAGTGAGCTAACTCACATTAATTGCGTTGCGCTCACTGCCCGCTTT
CCAGTCGGGAAACCTGTCGTGCCAGCTGCATTAATGAATCGGCCAACGCGCGGGGAGAGGCGGTTTGCGT
ATTGGGCGCTCTTCCGCTTCCTCGCTCACTGACTCGCTGCGCTCGGTCGTTCGGCTGCGGCGAGCGGTAT
CAGCTCACTCAAAGGCGGTAATACGGTTATCCACAGAATCAGGGGATAACGCAGGAAAGAACATGTGAGC
AAAAGGCCAGCAAAAGGCCAGGAACCGTAAAAAGGCCGCGTTGCTGGCGTTTTTCCATAGGCTCCGCCCC
CCTGACGAGCATCACAAAAATCGACGCTCAAGTCAGAGGTGGCGAAACCCGACAGGACTATAAAGATACC
AGGCGTTTCCCCCTGGAAGCTCCCTCGTGCGCTCTCCTGTTCCGACCCTGCCGCTTACCGGATACCTGTC
CGCCTTTCTCCCTTCGGGAAGCGTGGCGCTTTCTCATAGCTCACGCTGTAGGTATCTCAGTTCGGTGTAG
GTCGTTCGCTCCAAGCTGGGCTGTGTGCACGAACCCCCCGTTCAGCCCGACCGCTGCGCCTTATCCGGTA
ACTATCGTCTTGAGTCCAACCCGGTAAGACACGACTTATCGCCACTGGCAGCAGCCACTGGTAACAGGAT
TAGCAGAGCGAGGTATGTAGGCGGTGCTACAGAGTTCTTGAAGTGGTGGCCTAACTACGGCTACACTAGA
AGAACAGTATTTGGTATCTGCGCTCTGCTGAAGCCAGTTACCTTCGGAAAAAGAGTTGGTAGCTCTTGAT
CCGGCAAACAAACCACCGCTGGTAGCGGTGGTTTTTTTGTTTGCAAGCAGCAGATTACGCGCAGAAAAAA
AGGATCTCAAGAAGATCCTTTGATCTTTTCTACGGGGTCTGACGCTCAGTGGAACGAAAACTCACGTTAA
GGGATTTTGGTCATGAGATTATCAAAAAGGATCTTCACCTAGATCCTTTTAAATTAAAAATGAAGTTTTA
AATCAATCTAAAGTATATATGAGTAAACTTGGTCTGACAGTTACCAATGCTTAATCAGTGAGGCACCTAT
CTCAGCGATCTGTCTATTTCGTTCATCCATAGTTGCCTGACTCCCCGTCGTGTAGATAACTACGATACGG
GAGGGCTTACCATCTGGCCCCAGTGCTGCAATGATACCGCGAGACCCACGCTCACCGGCTCCAGATTTAT
CAGCAATAAACCAGCCAGCCGGAAGGGCCGAGCGCAGAAGTGGTCCTGCAACTTTATCCGCCTCCATCCA
GTCTATTAATTGTTGCCGGGAAGCTAGAGTAAGTAGTTCGCCAGTTAATAGTTTGCGCAACGTTGTTGCC
ATTGCTACAGGCATCGTGGTGTCACGCTCGTCGTTTGGTATGGCTTCATTCAGCTCCGGTTCCCAACGAT
CAAGGCGAGTTACATGATCCCCCATGTTGTGCAAAAAAGCGGTTAGCTCCTTCGGTCCTCCGATCGTTGT
CAGAAGTAAGTTGGCCGCAGTGTTATCACTCATGGTTATGGCAGCACTGCATAATTCTCTTACTGTCATG
CCATCCGTAAGATGCTTTTCTGTGACTGGTGAGTACTCAACCAAGTCATTCTGAGAATAGTGTATGCGGC
GACCGAGTTGCTCTTGCCCGGCGTCAATACGGGATAATACCGCGCCACATAGCAGAACTTTAAAAGTGCT
CATCATTGGAAAACGTTCTTCGGGGCGAAAACTCTCAAGGATCTTACCGCTGTTGAGATCCAGTTCGATG
TAACCCACTCGTGCACCCAACTGATCTTCAGCATCTTTTACTTTCACCAGCGTTTCTGGGTGAGCAAAAA
CAGGAAGGCAAAATGCCGCAAAAAAGGGAATAAGGGCGACACGGAAATGTTGAATACTCATACTCTTCCT
TTTTCAATATTATTGAAGCATTTATCAGGGTTATTGTCTCATGAGCGGATACATATTTGAATGTATTTAG
AAAAATAAACAAATAGGGGTTCCGCGCACATTTCCCCGAAAAGTGCCACCTGACGTCGACGGATCGGGAG
ATCAACTTGTTTATTGCAGCTTATAATGGTTACAAATAAAGCAATAGCATCACAAATTTCACAAATAAAG
CATTTTTTTCACTGCATTCTAGTTGTGGTTTGTCCAAACTCATCAATGTATCTTATCATGTCTGGATCAA
CTGGATAACTCAAGCTAACCAAAATCATCCCAAACTTCCCACCCCATACCCTATTACCACTGCCAATTAC
CTGTGGTTTCATTTACTCTAAACCTGTGATTCCTCTGAATTATTTTCATTTTAAAGAAATTGTATTTGTT
AAATATGTAC
Features (pLannotate 1.2.2; 37 found; start..end, strand, type, name):
     15..344     +  CDS            nef (fragment): NEF_HV1BR - Experimental evidence at protein level: Swiss-Prot protein existence level 1. Extracellular Nef protein targets CD4(+) T-lymphocytes for apoptosis by interacting with CXCR4 surface receptors (PubMed:14990729). From Human immunodeficiency virus type 1 group M subtype B (isolate BRU/LAI) (HIV-1).
    392..649     +  LTR            5' LTR (truncated): truncated 5' long terminal repeat (LTR) from HIV-1
    696..821     +  misc_feature   HIV-1 Ψ: packaging signal of human immunodeficiency virus type 1
    805..1143    +  CDS            HIV-1 gag (fragment): gag protein from human immunodeficiency virus 1; gag
   1318..1551    +  misc_feature   RRE: The Rev response element (RRE) of HIV-1 allows for Rev-dependent mRNA export from the nucleus to the cytoplasm.
   1928..2028    +  CDS            Rev (fragment): human immunodeficiency virus 1 (HIV-1) Rev protein; rev; enhances nuclear export of unspliced and incompletely spliced viral mRNAs
   2078..2195    +  misc_feature   cPPT/CTS: central polypurine tract and central termination sequence of HIV-1
   2260..2634    -  CDS            BleoR: antibiotic-binding protein; Sh ble from Streptoalloteichus hindustanus; confers resistance to bleomycin, phleomycin, and Zeocin™
   2654..2701    -  promoter       EM7 promoter: synthetic bacterial promoter&nbsp
   2728..3006    +  promoter       tight TRE promoter (fragment): Tet-responsive promoter PTight, consisting of seven tet operator sequences followed by the minimal CMV promoter
   3018..3035    +  protein_bind   attB1 (fragment): mutant version of attB; core recombination site for the Gateway® BP reaction BP Clonase™
   3041..4009    +  CDS            NUDT18: NUD18_HUMAN - Also known as MTH3. Experimental evidence at protein level: Swiss-Prot protein existence level 1. Mediates the hydrolysis of oxidized nucleoside diphosphate derivatives. Hydrolyzes 8-oxo-7,8-dihydroguanine (8-oxo-Gua)-containing deoxyribo- and ribonucleoside diphosphates to the monophosphates. Hydrolyzes 8-oxo-dGDP and 8-oxo-GDP with the same efficiencies. Hydrolyzes also 8-OH-dADP and 2-OH-dADP. Exhibited no or minimal hydrolysis activity against 8-oxo-dGTP, 8-oxo-GTP, dGTP, GTP, dGDP and GDP. Probably removes oxidized guanine nucleotides from both the DNA and RNA precursor pool
   4011..4035    -  protein_bind   attB2: mutant version of attB; recombination site for the Gateway® BP reaction BP Clonase™
   4079..5290    +  promoter       UbC promoter: human ubiquitin C promoter
   5303..5336    +  protein_bind   loxP511: Cre-mediated recombination occurs in the 8-bp core sequence (GTATACAT). loxP511 sites are compatible with each other, but incompatible with wild-type loxP sites. Cre recombinase
   5343..6050    +  CDS            rtTA3: reverse tetracycline transactivator 3 activates expression from Tet-responsive promoters in the presence of doxycycline
   6051..6084    +  protein_bind   loxP511: Cre-mediated recombination occurs in the 8-bp core sequence (GTATACAT). loxP511 sites are compatible with each other, but incompatible with wild-type loxP sites. Cre recombinase
   6107..6679    +  misc_feature   IRES: internal ribosome entry site (IRES) of the encephalomyocarditis virus (EMCV)
   6688..7284    +  CDS            PuroR: puromycin N-acetyltransferase; pac from Streptomyces alboniger; confers resistance to puromycin
   7300..7888    +  misc_feature   WPRE: woodchuck hepatitis virus posttranscriptional regulatory element
   7905..8093    +  CDS            nef (fragment): NEF_HV1Z2 - Experimental evidence at protein level: Swiss-Prot protein existence level 1. Extracellular Nef protein targets CD4(+) T-lymphocytes for apoptosis by interacting with CXCR4 surface receptors. From Human immunodeficiency virus type 1 group M subtype D (isolate Z2/CDC-Z34) (HIV-1).
   8095..8328    +  LTR            3' LTR (ΔU3): self-inactivating 3' long terminal repeat (LTR) from HIV-1
   8435..8659    +  polyA_signal   bGH poly(A) signal: bovine growth hormone polyadenylation signal
   8663..8684    +  promoter       SV40 promoter (fragment): SV40 enhancer and early promoter
   8705..9133    +  rep_origin     f1 ori (sequence partly withheld): f1 bacteriophage origin of replication; arrow indicates direction of (+) strand synthesis
   9147..9476    +  promoter       SV40 promoter: SV40 enhancer and early promoter
   9525..10554   +  CDS            HygR (fragment): aminoglycoside phosphotransferase from E. coli; aph(4)-Ia; confers resistance to hygromycin
  10564..10689   +  CDS            ble (fragment): BLE_KLEPN - Experimental evidence at protein level: Swiss-Prot protein existence level 1. Binding protein with a strong affinity to the bleomycin family of antibiotics. Binds to CL990; an antimitotic-antibiotic compound. From Klebsiella pneumoniae.
  10684..10805   +  polyA_signal   SV40 poly(A) signal: SV40 polyadenylation signal
  10876..10898   -  protein_bind   lac operator (fragment): The lac repressor binds to the lac operator to inhibit transcription in E. coli. This inhibition can be relieved by adding lactose or isopropyl-β-D-thiogalactopyranoside (IPTG). lac repressor encoded by lacI
  10902..10932   -  promoter       lac promoter: promoter for the E. coli lac operon
  10947..10968   -  protein_bind   CAP binding site: CAP binding activates transcription in the presence of cAMP. E. coli catabolite activator protein
  10981..11073   -  CDS            lacI (fragment): lac repressor; lacI; The lac repressor binds to the lac operator to inhibit transcription in E. coli. This inhibition can be relieved by adding lactose or isopropyl-β-D-thiogalactopyranoside (IPTG).
  11256..11844   -  rep_origin     ori: high-copy-number ColE1/pMB1/pBR322/pUC origin of replication
  12015..12875   -  CDS            AmpR: β-lactamase; bla; confers resistance to ampicillin, carbenicillin, and related antibiotics
  12876..12980   -  promoter       AmpR promoter: bla
  13028..13162   +  polyA_signal   SV40 poly(A) signal: SV40 polyadenylation signal
