[The description below was written by a language model from this plasmid's Addgene catalogue record and pLannotate feature annotations shown in this document.]
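Description:
pTRIPZ-NUDT18-C-FLAG-Puro is a 13.3 kb HIV-1-based lentiviral vector built on the pTRIPZ backbone for doxycycline-inducible expression of human NUDT18 (also called MTH3) in mammalian cells. NUDT18 is a Nudix-family hydrolase that converts oxidized nucleoside diphosphates such as 8-oxo-dGDP and 8-oxo-GDP to their monophosphates. The plasmid is propagated in E. coli through a high-copy ColE1/pUC-type origin with ampicillin selection. An f1 origin is also present, as is an EM7-driven bleomycin/Zeocin resistance gene lying in reverse orientation inside the viral region. The transfer cassette is framed by a truncated 5' LTR and a self-inactivating ΔU3 3' LTR, and it carries the Ψ packaging signal, RRE, cPPT/CTS and WPRE, which support packaging, nuclear export, transduction and transcript stability.

The NUDT18 open reading frame was introduced by Gateway recombination and sits between attB1 and attB2 sites downstream of a tight Tet-responsive (TRE) promoter made of tet operators and a minimal CMV promoter. The catalogue lists a C-terminal FLAG tag supplied by the backbone, although the feature table does not annotate it separately. A second, constitutive unit uses the human UbC promoter to drive rtTA3, which is flanked by loxP511 sites, followed by an EMCV IRES and the puromycin resistance gene. Transduced cells can therefore be selected with puromycin while also producing the transactivator, which switches on the TRE promoter when doxycycline is added. Outside the LTRs, the annotation also detects an SV40 promoter with a hygromycin resistance fragment, apparently a backbone remnant. The record gives puromycin as the only mammalian selection. The construct suits generation of stable cell lines with regulated expression of FLAG-tagged NUDT18.
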