Addgene plasmid #195181: pTRIPZ-NUDT18-C-FLAG-Puro
Purpose: Lentiviral vector for DOX-inducible NUDT18 gene expression with C-terminal FLAG tag. Gateway expression system. Selection by puromycin.
Depositing lab: Stephanie Roessler. Depositing organization: Universitaetsklinikum Heidelberg.
Backbone
  Vector backbone: pTRIPZ
  Backbone size w/o insert (bp): 12349
  Total vector size (bp): 13314
  Vector type: Mammalian Expression, Lentiviral
  Selectable markers: Puromycin
Growth in bacteria
  Bacterial resistance: Ampicillin, 100 μg/mL
  Growth temperature: 37°C
  Growth strain: NEB Stable
  Copy number: Unknown
Gene/Insert
  Gene/Insert name: NUDT18 (alt name: MTH3)
  Species: H. sapiens (human)
  Insert size (bp): 965
  Entrez Gene: NUDT18 (a.k.a. MTH3)
  Tag / fusion protein: FLAG (C terminal on backbone)
  Cloning method: Gateway Cloning
  Sequencing primers: 5′ pTRIPZ-CMV-F; 3′ pTRIPZ-UbqC-R
Terms and licenses: Academic/Nonprofit Terms; Industry Terms: Not Available to Industry
How to cite: pTRIPZ-NUDT18-C-FLAG-Puro was a gift from Stephanie Roessler (Addgene plasmid # 195181 ; http://n2t.net/addgene:195181 ; RRID:Addgene_195181)
